Addgene plasmid #60148: pNB753
Purpose: Green beetle luciferase with nuclear localization signal (NLS) and ClpXP degron tag (ssrA), driven by LEU1 promoter.
Depositing lab: Nicolas Buchler. Depositing organization: Duke University. Publication: Measuring fast gene dynamics in single cells with time-lapse luminescence microscopy. Mazo-Vargas A, Park H, Aydin M, Buchler NE. Mol Biol Cell. 2014 Sep 17. pii: mbc.E14-07-1187. 10.1091/mbc.E14-07-1187 PubMed 25232010.
Backbone
  Vector backbone: p406
  Backbone size w/o insert (bp): 6260
  Total vector size (bp): 8018
  Vector type: Yeast Expression
  Selectable markers: URA3
Growth in bacteria
  Bacterial resistance: Ampicillin, 100 μg/mL
  Growth temperature: 37°C
  Growth strain: DH5alpha
  Copy number: High Copy
Gene/Insert
  Gene/Insert name: GrLuc (alt names: Green beetle luciferase; p406-LEU1pr-NLS-GrLuc-ssrA)
  Species: Synthetic
  Insert size (bp): 1758
  Promoter: LEU1pr
  Tag / fusion protein: Nuclear localization signal (NLS) (N terminal on insert); ClpXP degron (C terminal on insert)
  Cloning method: Restriction Enzyme; 5′ cloning site PacI (not destroyed); 3′ cloning site AscI (not destroyed)
  Sequencing primers: 5′ cactttatgcttccggctcctatgtt; 3′ CTGCCGGTAGAGGTGTGGTCAATAAG
Terms and licenses: Academic/Nonprofit Terms; Industry Terms: Not Available to Industry
How to cite: pNB753 was a gift from Nicolas Buchler (Addgene plasmid # 60148 ; http://n2t.net/addgene:60148 ; RRID:Addgene_60148)
