[The description below was written by a language model from this plasmid's Addgene catalogue record and pLannotate feature annotations shown in this document.]
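Description:
pNB753 is a yeast expression plasmid built on the p406 backbone, about 8 kb in total, carrying a destabilised, nuclear-targeted green beetle luciferase reporter. It is propagated in E. coli through a high-copy ColE1/pUC-type origin with ampicillin selection (β-lactamase under its own promoter), and it also carries an f1 phage origin and pBluescript-derived remnants such as lac promoter/operator elements, a lacZα fragment, and flanking T3 and T7 promoters. Selection in Saccharomyces cerevisiae relies on the URA3 auxotrophic marker with its native promoter, which is also counterselectable with 5-FOA. The feature table detects no yeast replication origin or centromere, which would fit an integrating-type vector, although the record does not state this explicitly.

The payload is a synthetic 1.76 kb GrLuc coding sequence cloned between retained PacI and AscI sites and driven by the LEU1 promoter. An N-terminal nuclear localization signal concentrates the enzyme in the nucleus, and a C-terminal ssrA tag serves as a degron recognised by the ClpXP protease. This tag should shorten reporter lifetime only where ClpXP is available; the protease is not annotated on this plasmid. The automated annotation does not label the luciferase or the LEU1 promoter; they presumably lie in the unannotated stretch upstream of the ADH1 terminator, which likely ends the transcript. Short fragments matching PMA1, the TEF promoter and the CYC1 terminator are also detected, but their roles are not stated. The construct is intended for tracking rapid promoter activity dynamics in single yeast cells by time-lapse luminescence microscopy, where a short-lived, spatially concentrated signal improves temporal resolution.
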