Features (pLannotate 1.2.2; 21 found; start..end, strand, type, name):
     96..200     +  promoter       AmpR promoter: bla
    201..1061    +  CDS            AmpR: β-lactamase; bla; confers resistance to ampicillin, carbenicillin, and related antibiotics
   1232..1820    +  rep_origin     ori: high-copy-number ColE1/pMB1/pBR322/pUC origin of replication
   2003..2095    +  CDS            lacI (fragment): lac repressor; lacI; The lac repressor binds to the lac operator to inhibit transcription in E. coli. This inhibition can be relieved by adding lactose or isopropyl-β-D-thiogalactopyranoside (IPTG).
   2108..2129    +  protein_bind   CAP binding site: CAP binding activates transcription in the presence of cAMP. E. coli catabolite activator protein
   2144..2174    +  promoter       lac promoter: promoter for the E. coli lac operon
   2182..2198    +  protein_bind   lac operator: The lac repressor binds to the lac operator to inhibit transcription in E. coli. This inhibition can be relieved by adding lactose or isopropyl-β-D-thiogalactopyranoside (IPTG). lac repressor encoded by lacI
   2243..2261    +  promoter       T3 promoter: promoter for bacteriophage T3 RNA polymerase
   2279..2380    +  CDS            PMA1 (fragment): PMA1_YEAST - Experimental evidence at protein level: Swiss-Prot protein existence level 1. The plasma membrane ATPase of plants and fungi is a hydrogen ion pump. The proton gradient it generates drives the active transport of nutrients by H(+)-symport. The resulting external acidification and/or internal alkinization may mediate growth responses. From Saccharomyces cerevisiae (strain ATCC 204508 / S288c) (Baker's yeast).
   3662..3684    +  misc_feature   MCS (fragment): pBluescript multiple cloning site
   5466..5653    +  terminator     ADH1 terminator: S. cerevisiae ADH1; transcription terminator for the S. cerevisiae alcohol dehydrogenase 1 (ADH1) gene
   5728..5935    +  promoter       TEF promoter (fragment): Ashbya gossypii TEF promoter
   5926..6005    +  terminator     CYC1 terminator (fragment): S. cerevisiae CYC1; transcription terminator for CYC1
   6024..6042    -  promoter       T7 promoter: promoter for bacteriophage T7 RNA polymerase
   6050..6205    +  CDS            lacZα (fragment): LacZα fragment of β-galactosidase; lacZ fragment
   6213..6668    +  rep_origin     f1 ori (sequence partly withheld): f1 bacteriophage origin of replication; arrow indicates direction of (+) strand synthesis
   6669..6720    -  misc_feature   bom (fragment): basis of mobility region from pBR322
   6799..7602    -  CDS            URA3: orotidine-5'-phosphate decarboxylase, required for uracil biosynthesis; S. cerevisiae URA3; yeast auxotrophic marker, counterselectable with 5-fluoroorotic acid (5-FOA)
   7603..7818    -  promoter       URA3 promoter: S. cerevisiae URA3
   7833..7882    -  misc_feature   bom (fragment): basis of mobility region from pBR322
   7984..1       -  CDS            rop (fragment) (across the origin): Rop protein, which maintains plasmids at low copy number; rop
>Addgene plasmid #60148 | pNB753 | depositor full sequence | sequence record 96305 | pNB753 sequence 8018 bps
GACGAAAGGGCCTCGTGATACGCCTATTTTTATAGGTTAATGTCATGATAATAATGGTTTCTTAGACGTC
AGGTGGCACTTTTCGGGGAAATGTGCGCGGAACCCCTATTTGTTTATTTTTCTAAATACATTCAAATATG
TATCCGCTCATGAGACAATAACCCTGATAAATGCTTCAATAATATTGAAAAAGGAAGAGTATGAGTATTC
AACATTTCCGTGTCGCCCTTATTCCCTTTTTTGCGGCATTTTGCCTTCCTGTTTTTGCTCACCCAGAAAC
GCTGGTGAAAGTAAAAGATGCTGAAGATCAGTTGGGTGCACGAGTGGGTTACATCGAACTGGATCTCAAC
AGCGGTAAGATCCTTGAGAGTTTTCGCCCCGAAGAACGTTTTCCAATGATGAGCACTTTTAAAGTTCTGC
TATGTGGCGCGGTATTATCCCGTATTGACGCCGGGCAAGAGCAACTCGGTCGCCGCATACACTATTCTCA
GAATGACTTGGTTGAGTACTCACCAGTCACAGAAAAGCATCTTACGGATGGCATGACAGTAAGAGAATTA
TGCAGTGCTGCCATAACCATGAGTGATAACACTGCGGCCAACTTACTTCTGACAACGATCGGAGGACCGA
AGGAGCTAACCGCTTTTTTGCACAACATGGGGGATCATGTAACTCGCCTTGATCGTTGGGAACCGGAGCT
GAATGAAGCCATACCAAACGACGAGCGTGACACCACGATGCCTGTAGCAATGGCAACAACGTTGCGCAAA
CTATTAACTGGCGAACTACTTACTCTAGCTTCCCGGCAACAATTAATAGACTGGATGGAGGCGGATAAAG
TTGCAGGACCACTTCTGCGCTCGGCCCTTCCGGCTGGCTGGTTTATTGCTGATAAATCTGGAGCCGGTGA
GCGTGGGTCTCGCGGTATCATTGCAGCACTGGGGCCAGATGGTAAGCCCTCCCGTATCGTAGTTATCTAC
ACGACGGGGAGTCAGGCAACTATGGATGAACGAAATAGACAGATCGCTGAGATAGGTGCCTCACTGATTA
AGCATTGGTAACTGTCAGACCAAGTTTACTCATATATACTTTAGATTGATTTAAAACTTCATTTTTAATT
TAAAAGGATCTAGGTGAAGATCCTTTTTGATAATCTCATGACCAAAATCCCTTAACGTGAGTTTTCGTTC
CACTGAGCGTCAGACCCCGTAGAAAAGATCAAAGGATCTTCTTGAGATCCTTTTTTTCTGCGCGTAATCT
GCTGCTTGCAAACAAAAAAACCACCGCTACCAGCGGTGGTTTGTTTGCCGGATCAAGAGCTACCAACTCT
TTTTCCGAAGGTAACTGGCTTCAGCAGAGCGCAGATACCAAATACTGTCCTTCTAGTGTAGCCGTAGTTA
GGCCACCACTTCAAGAACTCTGTAGCACCGCCTACATACCTCGCTCTGCTAATCCTGTTACCAGTGGCTG
CTGCCAGTGGCGATAAGTCGTGTCTTACCGGGTTGGACTCAAGACGATAGTTACCGGATAAGGCGCAGCG
GTCGGGCTGAACGGGGGGTTCGTGCACACAGCCCAGCTTGGAGCGAACGACCTACACCGAACTGAGATAC
CTACAGCGTGAGCTATGAGAAAGCGCCACGCTTCCCGAAGGGAGAAAGGCGGACAGGTATCCGGTAAGCG
GCAGGGTCGGAACAGGAGAGCGCACGAGGGAGCTTCCAGGGGGAAACGCCTGGTATCTTTATAGTCCTGT
CGGGTTTCGCCACCTCTGACTTGAGCGTCGATTTTTGTGATGCTCGTCAGGGGGGCGGAGCCTATGGAAA
AACGCCAGCAACGCGGCCTTTTTACGGTTCCTGGCCTTTTGCTGGCCTTTTGCTCACATGTTCTTTCCTG
CGTTATCCCCTGATTCTGTGGATAACCGTATTACCGCCTTTGAGTGAGCTGATACCGCTCGCCGCAGCCG
AACGACCGAGCGCAGCGAGTCAGTGAGCGAGGAAGCGGAAGAGCGCCCAATACGCAAACCGCCTCTCCCC
GCGCGTTGGCCGATTCATTAATGCAGCTGGCACGACAGGTTTCCCGACTGGAAAGCGGGCAGTGAGCGCA
ACGCAATTAATGTGAGTTACCTCACTCATTAGGCACCCCAGGCTTTACACTTTATGCTTCCGGCTCCTAT
GTTGTGTGGAATTGTGAGCGGATAACAATTTCACACAGGAAACAGCTATGACCATGATTACGCCAAGCGC
GCAATTAACCCTCACTAAAGGGAACAAAAGCTGGAGCTCTGATGAACGGTAAGCCAATGAAGGAAAAGAA
GTCTACCAGAAGTGTCGAAGACTTCATGGCTGCTATGCAAAGAGTCTCTACTCAACACGAAAAGGAAACC
TAATCCTGTTGAAGTAGCATTTAATCATAATTTTTGTCACATTTTAATCAACTTGATTTTTCTGGTTTAA
TTTTTCTAATTTTAATTTTAATTTTTTTATCAATGGGAACTGATACACTAAAAAGAATTAGGAGCCAACA
AGAATAAGCCGCTTATTTCCTACTAGAGTTTGCTTAAAATTTCATCTCGAATTGTCATTCTAATATTTTA
TCCACACACACACCTTAAAATTTTTAGATTAAATGGCATCAACTCTTAGCTTCACACACACACACACACC
GAAGCTGGTTGTTTTATTTGATTTGATATAATTGGTTTCTCTGGATGGTACTTTTTCTTTCTTGGTTATT
TCCTATTTTAAAATATGAAACGCACACAAGTCATAATTATTCTAATAGAGCACAATTCACAACACGCACA
TTTCAACTTTAATATTTTTTTAGAAACACTTTATTTAGTCTAATTCTTAATTTTTAATATATATAATGCA
CACACACTAATTTATTCATTAATTTTTTATTGAGTAGGATTTGAAAATATTTGGTATCTTTGCAAGATGT
TTGTATAGAGGGACAAAGAATCGTCTTTATTATGGTCAAGGCTTTACGTCATAATAGTTCCTGCCCAGCT
CTTCTATAATACTTTAAAGATCTCTTCTCGTTTGCTCCATTTGGAAGTCTCGCTTACGTTTATGCGCCCA
TACAGACACTCAAGATACACACTTACATGAACGTATACAAATTTACTAACACTACTTGAAAATATGAACC
ACAGTACATCATATTAAGACGTAGTATTCGATGATTGAAGGCCGCCTCCGCGAAATACCTTTACTGATTT
TGCCGGTTAATCGCATCGAAATTTCTTCATCACAAGAAAGCAAACAAATCGCCAGGCCATTCTACAAGTT
TCCTTTTCTTATGAAGATGTAAAAGCTACTAAGGCGTCATTACTCTAGATGACTCAGTTTAGTCTGACCT
TCTATAGTATACTACCCTGGCGCTATGATGATGAGCGGTTCTTTTATTGCGGAAACGAAAATTCCGGGAC
CGGCGAAATTTGCCCGGTTTTGTCCGTAACCGGCTTCATGAGTCGGCTTCAATAGTAGTTGAATACTTAT
TTAAACAGCAGAACTTAACTCACTCATCACGCTGTTTCCGCTGAATTTTCTCAAAATATCTAAGCAGTCA
ACAAATATAAAGAATATTGAAATTGACAGTTTTTGTCGCTATCGATTTTTATTATTTGCTGTTTTAAATC
TTGGTTTACACTCCATCCAAACTAGAACTAGTGGATCCCCCGGGTTAATTAACCATGGCTCCACCAAAAA
AAAAAAGAAAAGTTGCCATGGGTGGGGGCAGCATGATGAAGAGAGAAAAAAATGTTGTTTACGGCCCCGA
ACCCAAACACCCTTTGGGAAACTTTACTGCTGGAGAAATGCTCTACAATGCCCTTCATAAGCATTCCCAC
ATACCGCAAGCAATATTAGATGTGATGGGTAATGAATCGCTGTCATATCAAGAATTTTTCGACACTACTG
TCAAGCTAGGACAAAGTCTTCAAAATTGTGGATACAAGATGAATGATGTAGTGTCGATCTGTGCTGAGAA
CAATAAAAGATTTTTCATCCCCATTATTTCAGCTTGGTATATTGGTATGGTTGTAGCACCTGTTAATGAA
GACTACATCCCAGATGAACTTTGTAAAGTCACGGGTATATCAAAACCAATACTGGTCTTCACTACAAGAA
AAATCTTACCTAAGGTATTAGAGGTAAAGGACAGAACTAATTACATAAAGAGAATTATAATACTAGATTC
TGAAGAAAATCTGCTTGGTTGCGAAAGTCTTCATAATTTTATGTCCCGTTATTCGGATAATAATCTTCAG
ACCTTTAAGCCTCTACATTACGATCCTGTTGATCAAGTGGCAGCTATTTTATGTTCGTCAGGCACAACTG
GATTACCCAAAGGTGTTATGCAAACGCATAGAAACATTTGTGTTCGACTTACACATGCTTCGGATCCCAG
AGTTGGAACACAACTTATTCCTGGAGTATCAGTTTTGGCGTATCTGCCTTTCTTCCATGCTTTTGGGTTT
TCTATAAACTTAGGATACTTTATGGTGGGCCTTCGTGTTGTTATGCTAAGACGATTTAATCAAGAAGTAT
TTTTAAAAGCCATTCAAGATTATGAAGTTCGAAGTGTAATCAACGTTCCATCAACAATACTGTTCTTGTC
GAAAAGTCCTTTAGTTGACAAATACGATTTATCGACTTTGGCGGAATTGTGTTGCGGCGCTGCACCATTA
GCAAAGGAAGTTGCTGAGATAGCAGTGAAACGACTAAACCTGCCAGGAATTCGTTGTGGATATGGTTTGA
CAGAGTCTACTTCAGCTAATATACATACTCTTCACAATGAATTTAAGTCAGGATCACTTGGAAAAGTCAC
TCCTTATATGGCTGCGAAAATAATAGATAGGAACACTGGTGAAGCTTTGGGACCAAATCAAGTTGGAGAA
CTATGCATCTGGGGTCCTATGGTAACAAAAGGTTACGTGAACAATCCACAAGCCACCAAAGAGGCTATTG
ATGACGACGGTTGGCTTCACTCTGGAGACTTTGGATACTATGATGAGGATGAATATTTCTATATAGTGGA
CCGTTACAAGGAACTTATTAAATATAAAGGCTATCAGGTAGCACCTGTAGAATTAGAAGAGATTTTATTA
CAACATCCAGGTATAAGAGATGTTGCTGTCGTTGGTATTCCTGATATAGAAGCTGGAGAACTACCAGCTG
GGTTCGTGGTTAAACAACCCGGAGCACAACTTACAGCAAAAGAAGTTTACGATTTTCTTGCCCAACGGGT
CTCTCATTCAAAGTATTTGCGTGGAGGAGTTCGATTCGTTGATTCAATACCCAGGAATGTTACAGGTAAA
ATTTCAAGAAAAGAACTTCGAGAGGCGTTGATGGAAAAAGCTGGAGGTGGCAGTATGTACAAAACTAGTG
CAGCGAACGACGAAAATTACGCCCTTGCAGCGTAATAACTAGTTAATACAAATAAGGCGCGCCACTTCTA
AATAAGCGAATTTCTTATGATTTATGATTTTTATTATTAAATAAGTTATAAAAAAAATAAGTGTATACAA
ATTTTAAAGTGACTCTTAGGTTTTAAAACGAAAATTCTTATTCTTGAGTAACTCTTTCCTGTAGGTCAGG
TTGCTTTCTCAGGTATAGTATGAGGTCGCTCTTATTGACCACACCTCTACCGGCAGATCCGCTAGGGATA
ACAGGGTAATATAGATCTGTTTAGCTTGCCTCGTCCCCGCCGGGTCACCCGGCCAGCGACATGGAGGCCC
AGAATACCCTCCTTGACAGTCTTGACGTGCGCAGCTCAGGGGCATGATGTGACTGTCGCCCGTACATTTA
GCCCATACATCCCCATGTATAATCATTTGCATCCATACATTTTGATGGCCGCACGGCGCGAAGCAAAAAT
TACGGCTCCTCGCTGCAGACCTGCGAGCAGGGAAACGCTCCCCTCACAGACGCGTGTACGCATGTAACAT
TATACTGAAAACCTTGCTTGAGAAGGTTTTGGGACGCTCGAAGGCTTTAATTTGCGGCCGGTACCCAATT
CGCCCTATAGTGAGTCGTATTACGCGCGCTCACTGGCCGTCGTTTTACAACGTCGTGACTGGGAAAACCC
TGGCGTTACCCAACTTAATCGCCTTGCAGCACATCCCCCTTTCGCCAGCTGGCGTAATAGCGAAGAGGCC
CGCACCGATCGCCCTTCCCAACAGTTGCGCAGCCTGAATGGCGAATGGCGCG
[124 nt withheld, positions 6213-6336]
C
[91 nt withheld, positions 6338-6428]
A
[49 nt withheld, positions 6430-6478]
CCTTTGACGTTGGAGTCCACGTTCTTT
[37 nt withheld, positions 6506-6542]
ACCCTATCTCGGTCTATTCTTTTGATTTATAAGGGATTTTGCCGATTTCGGCCTATTGGTTAAAAAATGA
GCTGATTTAACAAAAATTTAACGCGAATTTTAACAAAATATTAACGTTTACAATTTCCTGATGCGGTATT
TTCTCCTTACGCATCTGTGCGGTATTTCACACCGCATAGGGTAATAACTGATATAATTAAATTGAAGCTC
TAATTTGTGAGTTTAGTATACATGCATTTACTTATAATACAGTTTTTTAGTTTTGCTGGCCGCATCTTCT
CAAATATGCTTCCCAGCCTGCTTTTCTGTAACGTTCACCCTCTACCTTAGCATCCCTTCCCTTTGCAAAT
AGTCCTCTTCCAACAATAATAATGTCAGATCCTGTAGAGACCACATCATCCACGGTTCTATACTGTTGAC
CCAATGCGTCTCCCTTGTCATCTAAACCCACACCGGGTGTCATAATCAACCAATCGTAACCTTCATCTCT
TCCACCCATGTCTCTTTGAGCAATAAAGCCGATAACAAAATCTTTGTCGCTCTTCGCAATGTCAACAGTA
CCCTTAGTATATTCTCCAGTAGATAGGGAGCCCTTGCATGACAATTCTGCTAACATCAAAAGGCCTCTAG
GTTCCTTTGTTACTTCTTCTGCCGCCTGCTTCAAACCGCTAACAATACCTGGGCCCACCACACCGTGTGC
ATTCGTAATGTCTGCCCATTCTGCTATTCTGTATACACCCGCAGAGTACTGCAATTTGACTGTATTACCA
ATGTCAGCAAATTTTCTGTCTTCGAAGAGTAAAAAATTGTACTTGGCGGATAATGCCTTTAGCGGCTTAA
CTGTGCCCTCCATGGAAAAATCAGTCAAGATATCCACATGTGTTTTTAGTAAACAAATTTTGGGACCTAA
TGCTTCAACTAACTCCAGTAATTCCTTGGTGGTACGAACATCCAATGAAGCACACAAGTTTGTTTGCTTT
TCGTGCATGATATTAAATAGCTTGGCAGCAACAGGACTAGGATGAGTAGCAGCACGTTCCTTATATGTAG
CTTTCGACATGATTTATCTTCGTTTCCTGCAGGTTTTTGTTCTGTGCAGTTGGGTTAAGAATACTGGGCA
ATTTCATGTTTCTTCAACACTACATATGCGTATATATACCAATCTAAGTCTGTGCTCCTTCCTTCGTTCT
TCCTTCTGTTCGGAGATTACCGAATCAAAAAAATTTCAAAGAAACCGAAATCAAAAAAAAGAATAAAAAA
AAAATGATGAATTGAATTGAAAAGCTGTGGTATGGTGCACTCTCAGTACAATCTGCTCTGATGCCGCATA
GTTAAGCCAGCCCCGACACCCGCCAACACCCGCTGACGCGCCCTGACGGGCTTGTCTGCTCCCGGCATCC
GCTTACAGACAAGCTGTGACCGTCTCCGGGAGCTGCATGTGTCAGAGGTTTTCACCGTCATCACCGAAAC
GCGCGA
