>Addgene plasmid #60148 | pNB753 | addgene partial sequence | sequence record 103796 | pBluescript-SK 5'-tctagaactagtggatc-3'
AAGAAAAGTTGCCATGGGTGGGGGCAGCATGATGAAGAGAGAAAAAAATGTTGTTTACGGCCCCGAACCC
AAACACCCTTTGGGAAACTTTACTGCTGGAGAAATGCTCTACAATGCCCTTCATAAGCATTCCCACATAC
CGCAAGCAATATTAGATGTGATGGGTAATGAATCGCTGTCATATCAAGAATTTTTCGACACTACTGTCAA
GCTAGGACAAAGTCTTCAAAATTGTGGATACAAGATGAATGATGTAGTGTCGATCTGTGCTGAGAACAAT
AAAAGATTTTTCATCCCCATTATTTCAGCTTGGTATATTGGTATGGTTGTAGCACCTGTTAATGAAGACT
ACATCCCAGATGAACTTTGTAAAGTCACGGGTATATCAAAACCAATACTGGTCTTCACTACAAGAAAAAT
CTTACCTAAGGTATTAGAGGTAAAGGACAGAACTAATTACATAAAGAGAATTATAATACTAGATTCTGAA
GAAAATCTGCTTGGTTGCGAAAGTCTTCATAATTTTATGTCCCGTTATTCGGATAATAATCTTCAGACCT
TTAAGCCTCTACATTACGATCCTGTTGATCAAGTGGCAGCTATTTTATGTTCGTCAGGCACAACTGGATT
ACCCAAAGGTGTTATGCAAACGCATAGAAACATTTGTGTTCGACTTACACATGCTTCGGATCCCAGAGTT
GGAACACAACTTATTCCTGGAGTATCAGTTTTGGCGTATCTGCCTTTCTTCCATGCTTTTGGGTTTTCTA
TAAACTTAGGATACTTTATGGTGGGCCTTCGTGTTGTTATGCTAAGACGATTTAATCAAGAAGTATTTTT
AAAAGCCATTCAAGATTATGAAGTTCGAAGTGTAATCAACGTTCCATCAACAATACTGTTCTTGTCGAAA
AGTCCTTTAGTTGACAAATACGATTTATCGACTTTGGCGGAATTGTGTTGCGGCGCTGCACCATTAGCAA
AGGAAGTTGCTGAGATAGCAGTGAAACGACTAAACCTGCCAGGAATTCGTTGTGGATATGGTTTGACAGA
