>Addgene plasmid #60148 | pNB753 | addgene partial sequence | sequence record 103797 | pHybLex_rev 5'-GAGTCACTTTAAAATTTGTATACAC-3'
ACTTATTTAATAATAAAAATCATAAATCATAAGAAATTCGCTTATTTAGAAGTGGCGCGCCTTATTTGTA
TTAACTAGTTATTACGCTGCAAGGGCGTAATTTTCGTCGTTCGCTGCACTAGTTTTGTACATACTGCCAC
CTCCAGCTTTTTCCATCAACGCCTCTCGAAGTTCTTTTCTTGAAATTTTACCTGTAACATTCCTGGGTAT
TGAATCAACGAATCGAACTCCTCCACGCAAATACTTTGAATGAGAGACCCGTTGGGCAAGAAAATCGTAA
ACTTCTTTTGCTGTAAGTTGTGCTCCGGGTTGTTTAACCACGAACCCAGCTGGTAGTTCTCCAGCTTCTA
TATCAGGAATACCAACGACAGCAACATCTCTTATACCTGGATGTTGTAATAAAATCTCTTCTAATTCTAC
AGGTGCTACCTGATAGCCTTTATATTTAATAAGTTCCTTGTAACGGTCCACTATATAGAAATATTCATCC
TCATCATAGTATCCAAAGTCTCCAGAGTGAAGCCAACCGTCGTCATCAATAGCCTCTTTGGTGGCTTGTG
GATTGTTCACGTAACCTTTTGTTACCATAGGACCCCAGATGCATAGTTCTCCAACTTGATTTGGTCCCAA
AGCTTCACCAGTGTTCCTATCTATTATTTTCGCAGCCATATAAGGAGTGACTTTTCCAAGTGATCCTGAC
TTAAATTCATTGTGAAGAGTATGTATATTAGCTGAAGTAGACTCTGTCAAACCATATCCACAACGAATTC
CTGGCAGGTTTAGTCGTTTCACTGCTATCTCAGCAACTTCCTTTGCTAATGGTGCAGCGCCGCAACACAA
TTCCGCCAAAGTCGATAAATCGTATTTGTCAACTAAAGGACTTTTCGACAAGAACAGTATTGTTGATGGA
ACGTTGATTACACTTCGAACTTCATAATCTTGAATGGCTTTTAAAAATACTTCTTGATTAAATCGTCTTA
GCATAACAACACGAAGGCCCACCATAAAGTATCCTAAGTTTATAGAAAACCCAAAAGCATGGAAGAAAGG
CAGATACGCCAAAACTGATACT
