>Addgene plasmid #60148 | pNB753 | addgene partial sequence | sequence record 104442 | M13pUC-Rev 5'-AGCGGATAACAATTTCACACAGG-3'
TGACCATGATTACGCCAAGCGCGCAATTAACCCTCACTAAAGGGAACAAAAGCTGGAGCTCTGATGAACG
GTAAGCCAATGAAGGAAAAGAAGTCTACCAGAAGTGTCGAAGACTTCATGGCTGCTATGCAAAGAGTCTC
TACTCAACACGAAAAGGAAACCTAATCCTGTTGAAGTAGCATTTAATCATAATTTTTGTCACATTTTAAT
CAACTTGATTTTTCTGGTTTAATTTTTCTAATTTTAATTTTAATTTTTTTATCAATGGGAACTGATACAC
TAAAAAGAATTAGGAGCCAACAAGAATAAGCCGCTTATTTCCTACTAGAGTTTGCTTAAAATTTCATCTC
GAATTGTCATTCTAATATTTTATCCACACACACACCTTAAAATTTTTAGATTAAATGGCATCAACTCTTA
GCTTCACACACACACACACACCGAAGCTGGTTGTTTTATTTGATTTGATATAATTGGTTTCTCTGGATGG
TACTTTTTCTTTCTTGGTTATTTCCTATTTTAAAATATGAAACGCACACAAGTCATAATTATTCTAATAG
AGCACAATTCACAACACGCACATTTCAACTTTAATATTTTTTTAGAAACACTTTATTTAGTCTAATTCTT
AATTTTTAATATATATAATGCACACACACTAATTTATTCATTAATTTTTTATTGAGTAGGATTTGAAAAT
ATTTGGTATCTTTGCAAGATGTTTGTATAGAGGGACAAAGAATCGTCTTTATTATGGTCAAGGCTTTACG
TCATAATAGTTCCTGCCCAGCTCTTCTATAATACTTTAAAGATCTCTTCTCGTTTGCTCCATTTGGAAGT
CTCGCTTACGTTTATGCGCCCATACAGACACTCAAGATACACACTTACATGAACGTATACAAATTTACTA
ACACTACTTGAAAATATGAACCACAGTACATCATATTAAGACGTAGTATTCGATGATTGAAGGCCGCCTC
CGCGAAATACCTTTACTGATTTTGCCGGTTAATCGCATCGAAATTTCTTCATCACAAGAAAGCAAACAAA
TCGCC
